>Addgene plasmid #41855 | pCE-hUL | addgene full sequence | sequence record 498271 | Addgene Long Read Sequencing Result
AATTCACTCCTCAGGTGCAGGCTGCCTATCAGAAGGTGGTGGCTGGTGTGGCCAATGCCCTGGCTCACAA
ATACCACTGAGATCTTTTTCCCTCTGCCAAAAATTATGGGGACATCATGAAGCCCCTTGAGCATCTGACT
TCTGGCTAATAAAGGAAATTTATTTTCATTGCAATAGTGTGTTGGAATTTTTTGTGTCTCTCACTCGGAA
GGACATATGGGAGGGCAAATCATTTAAAACATCAGAATGAGTATTTGGTTTAGAGTTTGGCAACATATGC
CCATATGCTGGCTGCCATGAACAAAGGTTGGCTATAAAGAGGTCATCAGTATATGAAACAGCCCCCTGCT
GTCCATTCCTTATTCCATAGAAAAGCCTTGACTTGAGGTTAGATTTTTTTTATATTTTGTTTTGTGTTAT
TTTTTTCTTTAACATCCCTAAAATTTTCCTTACATGTTTTACTAGCCAGATTTTTCCTCCTCTCCTGACT
ACTCCCAGTCATAGCTGTCCCTCTTCTCTTATGGAGATCCCTCGACCTGCAGCCCAAGCTTGGCGTAATC
ATGGTCATAGCTGTTTCCTGTGTGAAATTGTTATCCGCTCACAATTCCACACAACATACGAGCCGGAAGC
ATAAAGTGTAAAGCCTGGGGTGCCTAATGAGTGAGCTAACTCACATTAATTGCGTTGCGCTCACTGCCCG
CTTTCCAGTCGGGAAACCTGTCGTGCCAGCGGATCTCAATTCTCATGTTTGACAGCTTATCATCGATAAG
CTGATCCTCACAGGCCGCACCCAGCTTTTCTTCCGTTGCCCCAGTAGCATCTCTGTCTGGTGACCTTGAA
GAGGAAGAGGAGGGGTCCCGAGAATCCCCATCCCTACCGTCCAGCAAAAAGGGGGACGAGGAATTTGAGG
CCTGGCTTGAGGCTCAGGACGCAAATCTTGAGGATGTTCAGCGGGAGTTTTCCGGGCTGCGAGTAATTGG
TGATGAGGACGAGGATGGTTCGGAGGATGGGGAATTTTCAGACCTGGATCTGTCTGACAGCGACCATGAA
GGGGATGAGGGTGGGGGGGCTGTTGGAGGGGGCAGGAGTCTGCACTCCCTGTATTCACTGAGCGTCGTCT
AATAAAGATGTCTATTGATCTCTTTTAGTGTGAATCATGTCTGACGAGGGGCCAGGTACAGGACCTGGAA
ATGGCCTAGGAGAGAAGGGAGACACATCTGGACCAGAAGGCTCCGGCGGCAGTGGACCTCAAAGAAGAGG
GGGTGATAACCATGGACGAGGACGGGGAAGAGGACGAGGACGAGGAGGCGGAAGACCAGGAGCCCCGGGC
GGCTCAGGATCAGGGCCAAGACATAGAGATGGTGTCCGGAGACCCCAAAAACGTCCAAGTTGCATTGGCT
GCAAAGGGACCCACGGTGGAACAGGAGCAGGAGCAGGAGCGGGAGGGGCAGGAGCAGGAGGGGCAGGAGC
AGGAGGAGGGGCAGGAGCAGGAGGAGGGGCAGGAGGGGCAGGAGGGGCAGGAGGGGCAGGAGCAGGAGGA
GGGGCAGGAGCAGGAGGAGGGGCAGGAGGGGCAGGAGGGGCAGGAGCAGGAGGAGGGGCAGGAGCAGGAG
GAGGGGCAGGAGGGGCAGGAGCAGGAGGAGGGGCAGGAGGGGCAGGAGGGGCAGGAGCAGGAGGAGGGGC
AGGAGCAGGAGGAGGGGCAGGAGGGGCAGGAGCAGGAGGAGGGGCAGGAGGGGCAGGAGGGGCAGGAGCA
GGAGGAGGGGCAGGAGCAGGAGGGGCAGGAGGGGCAGGAGGGGCAGGAGCAGGAGGGGCAGGAGCAGGAG
GAGGGGCAGGAGGGGCAGGAGGGGCAGGAGCAGGAGGGGCAGGAGCAGGAGGGGCAGGAGCAGGAGGGGC
AGGAGCAGGAGGGGCAGGAGGGGCAGGAGCAGGAGGGGCAGGAGGGGCAGGAGCAGGAGGGGCAGGAGGG
GCAGGAGCAGGAGGAGGGGCAGGAGGGGCAGGAGCAGGAGGAGGGGCAGGAGGGGCAGGAGCAGGAGGGG
CAGGAGGGGCAGGAGCAGGAGGGGCAGGAGGGGCAGGAGCAGGAGGGGCAGGAGGGGCAGGAGCAGGAGG
AGGGGCAGGAGCAGGAGGGGCAGGAGCAGGAGGTGGAGGCCGGGGTCGAGGAGGCAGTGGAGGCCGGGGT
CGAGGAGGTAGTGGAGGCCGGGGTCGAGGAGGTAGTGGAGGCCGCCGGGGTAGAGGACGTGAAAGAGCCA
GGGGGGGAAGTCGTGAAAGAGCCAGGGGGAGAGGTCGTGGACGTGGAGAAAAGAGGCCCAGGAGTCCCAG
TAGTCAGTCATCATCATCCGGGTCTCCACCGCGCAGGCCCCCTCCAGGTAGAAGGCCATTTTTCCACCCT
GTAGGGGAAGCCGATTATTTTGAATACCACCAAGAAGGTGGCCCAGATGGTGAGCCTGACGTGCCCCCGG
GAGCGATAGAGCAGGGCCCCGCAGATGACCCAGGAGAAGGCCCAAGCACTGGACCCCGGGGTCAGGGTGA
TGGAGGCAGGCGCAAAAAAGGAGGGTGGTTTGGAAAGCATCGTGGTCAAGGAGGTTCCAACCCGAAATTT
GAGAACATTGCAGAAGGTTTAAGAGCTCTCCTGGCTAGGAGTCACGTAGAAAGGACTACCGACGAAGGAA
CTTGGGTCGCCGGTGTGTTCGTATATGGAGGTAGTAAGACCTCCCTTTACAACCTAAGGCGAGGAACTGC
CCTTGCTATTCCACAATGTCGTCTTACACCATTGAGTCGTCTCCCCTTTGGAATGGCCCCTGGACCCGGC
CCACAACCTGGCCCGCTAAGGGAGTCCATTGTCTGTTATTTCATGGTCTTTTTACAAACTCATATATTTG
CTGAGGTTTTGAAGGATGCGATTAAGGACCTTGTTATGACAAAGCCCGCTCCTACCTGCAATATCAGGGT
GACTGTGTGCAGCTTTGACGATGGAGTAGATTTGCCTCCCTGGTTTCCACCTATGGTGGAAGGGGCTGCC
GCGGAGGGTGATGACGGAGATGACGGAGATGAAGGAGGTGATGGAGATGAGGGTGAGGAAGGGCAGGAGT
GATGTAACTTGTTAGGAGACGCCCTCAATCGTATTAAAAGCCGTGTATTCCCCCGCACTAAAGAATAAAT
CCCCAGTAGACATCATGCGTGCTGTTGGTGTATTTCTGGCCATCTGTCTTGTCACCATTTTCGTCCTCCC
AACATGGGGCAATTGGGCATACCCATGTTGTCACGTCACTCAGCTCCGCGCTCAACACCTTCTCGCGTTG
GAAAACATTAGCGACATTTACCTGGTGAGCAATCAGACATGCGACGGCTTTAGCCTGGCCTCCTTAAATT
CACCTAAGAATGGGAGCAACCAGCAGGAAAAGGACAAGCAGCGAAAATTCACGCCCCCTTGGGAGGTGGC
GGCATATGCAAAGGATAGCACTCCCACTCTACTACTGGGTATCATATGCTGACTGTATATGCATGAGGAT
AGCATATGCTACCCGGATACAGATTAGGATAGCATATACTACCCAGATATAGATTAGGATAGCATATGCT
ACCCAGATATAGATTAGGATAGCCTATGCTACCCAGATATAAATTAGGATAGCATATACTACCCAGATAT
AGATTAGGATAGCATATGCTACCCAGATATAGATTAGGATAGCCTATGCTACCCAGATATAGATTAGGAT
AGCATATGCTACCCAGATATAGATTAGGATAGCATATGCTATCCAGATATTTGGGTAGTATATGCTACCC
AGATATAAATTAGGATAGCATATACTACCCTAATCTCTATTAGGATAGCATATGCTACCCGGATACAGAT
TAGGATAGCATATACTACCCAGATATAGATTAGGATAGCATATGCTACCCAGATATAGATTAGGATAGCC
TATGCTACCCAGATATAAATTAGGATAGCATATACTACCCAGATATAGATTAGGATAGCATATGCTACCC
AGATATAGATTAGGATAGCCTATGCTACCCAGATATAGATTAGGATAGCATATGCTATCCAGATATTTGG
GTAGTATATGCTACCCATGGCAACATTAGCCCACCGTGCTCTCAGCGACCTCGTGAATATGAGGACCAAC
AACCCTGTGCTTGGCGCTCAGGCGCAAGTGTGTGTAATTTGTCCTCCAGATCGCAGCAATCGCGCCCCTA
TCTTGGCCCGCCCACCTACTTATGCAGGTATTCCCCGGGGTGCCATTAGTGGTTTTGTGGGCAAGTGGTT
TGACCGCAGTGGTTAGCGGGGTTACAATCAGCCAAGTTATTACACCCTTATTTTACAGTCCAAAACCGCA
GGGCGGCGTGTGGGGGCTGACGCGTGCCCCCACTCCACAATTTCAAAAAAAAGAGTGGCCACTTGTCTTT
GTTTATGGGCCCCATTGGCGTGGAGCCCCGTTTAATTTTCGGGGGTGTTAGAGACAACCAGTGGAGTCCG
CTGCTGTCGGCGTCCACTCTCTTTCCCCTTGTTACAAATAGAGTGTAACAACATGGTTCACCTGTCTTGG
TCCCTGCCTGGGACACATCTTAATAACCCCAGTATCATATTGCACTAGGATTATGTGTTGCCCATAGCCA
TAAATTCGTGTGAGATGGACATCCAGTCTTTACGGCTTGTCCCCACCCCATGGATTTCTATTGTTAAAGA
TATTCAGAATGTTTCATTCCTACACTAGTATTTATTGCCCAAGGGGTTTGTGAGGGTTATATTGGTGTCA
TAGCACAATGCCACCACTGAACCCCCCGTCCAAATTTTATTCTGGGGGCGTCACCTGAAACCTTGTTTTC
GAGCACCTCACATACACCTTACTGTTCACAACTCAGCAGTTATTCTATTAGCTAAACGAAGGAGAATGAA
GAAGCAGGCGAAGATTCAGGAGAGTTCACTGCCCGCTCCTTGATCTTCAGCCACTGCCCTTGTGACTAAA
ATGGTTCACTACCCTCGTGGAATCCTGACCCCATGTAAATAAAACCGTGACAGCTCATGGGGTGGGAGAT
ATCGCTGTTCCTTAGGACCCTTTTACTAACCCTAATTCGATAGCATATGCTTCCCGTTGGGTAACATATG
CTATTGAATTAGGGTTAGTCTGGATAGTATATACTACTACCCGGGAAGCATATGCTACCCGTTTAGGGTT
AACAAGGGGGCCTTATAAACACTATTGCTAATGCCCTCTTGAGGGTCCGCTTATCGGTAGCTACACAGGC
CCCTCTGATTGACGTTGGTGTAGCCTCCCGTAGTCTTCCTGGGCCCCTGGGAGGTACATGTCCCCCAGCA
TTGGTGTAAGAGCTTCAGCCAAGAGTTACACATAAAGGCAATGTTGTGTTGCAGTCCACAGACTGCAAAG
TCTGCTCCAGGATGAAAGCCACTCAGTGTTGGCAAATGTGCACATCCATTTATAAGGATGTCAACTACAG
TCAGAGAACCCCTTTGTGTTTGGTCCCCCCCCGTGTCACATGTGGAACAGGGCCCAGTTGGCAAGTTGTA
CCAACCAACTGAAGGGATTACATGCACTGCCCCGCGAAGAAGGGGCAGAGATGTCGTAGTCAGGTTTAGT
TCGTCCGGGGCGGGGATCGATCCTCTAGAGTCGACGCTAGCGGATCCGCTGCATTAATGAATCGGCCAAC
GCGCGGGGAGAGGCGGTTTGCGTATTGGGCGCTCTTCCGCTTCCTCGCTCACTGACTCGCTGCGCTCGGT
CGTTCGGCTGCGGCGAGCGGTATCAGCTCACTCAAAGGCGGTAATACGGTTATCCACAGAATCAGGGGAT
AACGCAGGAAAGAACATGTGAGCAAAAGGCCAGCAAAAGGCCAGGAACCGTAAAAAGGCCGCGTTGCTGG
CGTTTTTCCATAGGCTCCGCCCCCCTGACGAGCATCACAAAAATCGACGCTCAAGTCAGAGGTGGCGAAA
CCCGACAGGACTATAAAGATACCAGGCGTTTCCCCCTGGAAGCTCCCTCGTGCGCTCTCCTGTTCCGACC
CTGCCGCTTACCGGATACCTGTCCGCCTTTCTCCCTTCGGGAAGCGTGGCGCTTTCTCATAGCTCACGCT
GTAGGTATCTCAGTTCGGTGTAGGTCGTTCGCTCCAAGCTGGGCTGTGTGCACGAACCCCCCGTTCAGCC
CGACCGCTGCGCCTTATCCGGTAACTATCGTCTTGAGTCCAACCCGGTAAGACACGACTTATCGCCACTG
GCAGCAGCCACTGGTAACAGGATTAGCAGAGCGAGGTATGTAGGCGGTGCTACAGAGTTCTTGAAGTGGT
GGCCTAACTACGGCTACACTAGAAGAACAGTATTTGGTATCTGCGCTCTGCTGAAGCCAGTTACCTTCGG
AAAAAGAGTTGGTAGCTCTTGATCCGGCAAACAAACCACCGCTGGTAGCGGTGGTTTTTTTGTTTGCAAG
CAGCAGATTACGCGCAGAAAAAAAGGATCTCAAGAAGATCCTTTGATCTTTTCTACGGGGTCTGACGCTC
AGTGGAACGAAAACTCACGTTAAGGGATTTTGGTCATGAGATTATCAAAAAGGATCTTCACCTAGATCCT
TTTAAATTAAAAATGAAGTTTTAAATCAATCTAAAGTATATATGAGTAAACTTGGTCTGACAGTTACCAA
TGCTTAATCAGTGAGGCACCTATCTCAGCGATCTGTCTATTTCGTTCATCCATAGTTGCCTGACTCCCCG
TCGTGTAGATAACTACGATACGGGAGGGCTTACCATCTGGCCCCAGTGCTGCAATGATACCGCGAGACCC
ACGCTCACCGGCTCCAGATTTATCAGCAATAAACCAGCCAGCCGGAAGGGCCGAGCGCAGAAGTGGTCCT
GCAACTTTATCCGCCTCCATCCAGTCTATTAATTGTTGCCGGGAAGCTAGAGTAAGTAGTTCGCCAGTTA
ATAGTTTGCGCAACGTTGTTGCCATTGCTACAGGCATCGTGGTGTCACGCTCGTCGTTTGGTATGGCTTC
ATTCAGCTCCGGTTCCCAACGATCAAGGCGAGTTACATGATCCCCCATGTTGTGCAAAAAAGCGGTTAGC
TCCTTCGGTCCTCCGATCGTTGTCAGAAGTAAGTTGGCCGCAGTGTTATCACTCATGGTTATGGCAGCAC
TGCATAATTCTCTTACTGTCATGCCATCCGTAAGATGCTTTTCTGTGACTGGTGAGTACTCAACCAAGTC
ATTCTGAGAATAGTGTATGCGGCGACCGAGTTGCTCTTGCCCGGCGTCAATACGGGATAATACCGCGCCA
CATAGCAGAACTTTAAAAGTGCTCATCATTGGAAAACGTTCTTCGGGGCGAAAACTCTCAAGGATCTTAC
CGCTGTTGAGATCCAGTTCGATGTAACCCACTCGTGCACCCAACTGATCTTCAGCATCTTTTACTTTCAC
CAGCGTTTCTGGGTGAGCAAAAACAGGAAGGCAAAATGCCGCAAAAAAGGGAATAAGGGCGACACGGAAA
TGTTGAATACTCATACTCTTCCTTTTTCAATATTATTGAAGCATTTATCAGGGTTATTGTCTCATGAGCG
GATACATATTTGAATGTATTTAGAAAAATAAACAAATAGGGGTTCCGCGCACATTTCCCCGAAAAGTGCC
ACCTGGGTCGACATTGATTATTGACTAGTTATTAATAGTAATCAATTACGGGGTCATTAGTTCATAGCCC
ATATATGGAGTTCCGCGTTACATAACTTACGGTAAATGGCCCGCCTGGCTGACCGCCCAACGACCCCCGC
CCATTGACGTCAATAATGACGTATGTTCCCATAGTAACGCCAATAGGGACTTTCCATTGACGTCAATGGG
TGGAGTATTTACGGTAAACTGCCCACTTGGCAGTACATCAAGTGTATCATATGCCAAGTACGCCCCCTAT
TGACGTCAATGACGGTAAATGGCCCGCCTGGCATTATGCCCAGTACATGACCTTATGGGACTTTCCTACT
TGGCAGTACATCTACGTATTAGTCATCGCTATTACCATGGTCGAGGTGAGCCCCACGTTCTGCTTCACTC
TCCCCATCTCCCCCCCCTCCCCACCCCCAATTTTGTATTTATTTATTTTTTAATTATTTTGTGCAGCGAT
GGGGGCGGGGGGGGGGGGGGGGGCGCGCGCCAGGCGGGGCGGGGCGGGGCGAGGGGCGGGGCGGGGCGAG
GCGGAGAGGTGCGGCGGCAGCCAATCAGAGCGGCGCGCTCCGAAAGTTTCCTTTTATGGCGAGGCGGCGG
CGGCGGCGGCCCTATAAAAAGCGAAGCGCGCGGCGGGCGGGAGTCGCTGCGCGCTGCCTTCGCCCCGTGC
CCCGCTCCGCCGCCGCCTCGCGCCGCCCGCCCCGGCTCTGACTGACCGCGTTACTCCCACAGGTGAGCGG
GCGGGACGGCCCTTCTCCTCCGGGCTGTAATTAGCGCTTGGTTTAATGACGGCTTGTTTCTTTTCTGTGG
CTGCGTGAAAGCCTTGAGGGGCTCCGGGAGGGCCCTTTGTGCGGGGGGAGCGGCTCGGGGGGTGCGTGCG
TGTGTGTGTGCGTGGGGAGCGCCGCGTGCGGCTCCGCGCTGCCCGGCGGCTGTGAGCGCTGCGGGCGCGG
CGCGGGGCTTTGTGCGCTCCGCAGTGTGCGCGAGGGGAGCGCGGCCGGGGGCGGTGCCCCGCGGTGCGGG
GGGGGCTGCGAGGGGAACAAAGGCTGCGTGCGGGGTGTGTGCGTGGGGGGGTGAGCAGGGGGTGTGGGCG
CGTCGGTCGGGCTGCAACCCCCCCTGCACCCCCCTCCCCGAGTTGCTGAGCACGGCCCGGCTTCGGGTGC
GGGGCTCCGTACGGGGCGTGGCGCGGGGCTCGCCGTGCCGGGCGGGGGGTGGCGGCAGGTGGGGGTGCCG
GGCGGGGCGGGGCCGCCTCGGGCCGGGGAGGGCTCGGGGGAGGGGCGCGGCGGCCCCCGGAGCGCCGGCG
GCTGTCGAGGCGCGGCGAGCCGCAGCCATTGCCTTTTATGGTAATCGTGCGAGAGGGCGCAGGGACTTCC
TTTGTCCCAAATCTGTGCGGAGCCGAAATCTGGGAGGCGCCGCCGCACCCCCTCTAGCGGGCGCGGGGCG
AAGCGGTGCGGCGCCGGCAGGAAGGAAATGGGCGGGGAGGGCCTTCGTGCGTCGCCGCGCCGCCGTCCCC
TTCTCCCTCTCCAGCCTCGGGGCTGTCCGCGGGGGGACGGCTGCCTTCGGGGGGGACGGGGCAGGGCGGG
GTTCGGCTTCTGGCGTGTGACCGGCGGCTCTAGAGCCTCTGCTAACCATGTTCATGCCTTCTTCTTTTTC
CTACAGCTCCTGGGCAACGTGCTGGTTATTGTGCTGTCTCATCATTTTGGCAAAGAATTCGCCCTTCACC
ATGGACTACGACTCGTACCAGCACTATTTCTACGACTATGACTGCGGGGAGGATTTCTACCGCTCCACGG
CGCCCAGCGAGGACATCTGGAAGAAATTCGAGCTGGTGCCATCGCCCCCCACGTCGCCGCCCTGGGGCTT
GGGTCCCGGCGCAGGGGACCCGGCCCCCGGGATTGGTCCCCCGGAGCCGTGGCCCGGAGGGTGCACCGGA
GACGAAGCGGAATCCCGGGGCCACTCGAAAGGCTGGGGCAGGAACTACGCCTCCATCATACGCCGTGACT
GCATGTGGAGCGGCTTCTCGGCCCGGGAACGGCTGGAGAGAGCTGTGAGCGACCGGCTCGCTCCTGGCGC
GCCCCGGGGGAACCCGCCCAAGGCGTCCGCCGCCCCGGACTGCACTCCCAGCCTCGAAGCCGGCAACCCG
GCGCCCGCCGCCCCCTGTCCGCTGGGCGAACCCAAGACCCAGGCCTGCTCCGGGTCCGAGAGCCCAAGCG
ACTCGGAGAATGAAGAAATTGATGTTGTGACAGTAGAGAAGAGGCAGTCTCTGGGTATTCGGAAGCCGGT
CACCATCACGGTGCGAGCAGACCCCCTGGATCCCTGCATGAAGCATTTCCACATCTCCATCCATCAGCAA
CAGCACAACTATGCTGCCCGTTTTCCTCCAGAAAGCTGCTCCCAAGAAGAGGCTTCAGAGAGGGGTCCCC
AAGAAGAGGTTCTGGAGAGAGATGCTGCAGGGGAAAAGGAAGATGAGGAGGATGAAGAGATTGTGAGTCC
CCCACCTGTAGAAAGTGAGGCTGCCCAGTCCTGCCACCCCAAACCTGTCAGTTCTGATACTGAGGATGTG
ACCAAGAGGAAGAATCACAACTTCCTGGAGCGCAAGAGGCGGAATGACCTGCGTTCGCGATTCTTGGCGC
TGAGGGACCAGGTGCCCACCCTGGCCAGCTGCTCCAAGGCCCCCAAAGTAGTGATCCTAAGCAAGGCCTT
GGAATACTTGCAAGCCCTGGTGGGGGCTGAGAAGAGGATGGCTACAGAGAAAAGACAGCTCCGATGCCGG
CAGCAGCAGTTGCAGAAAAGAATTGCATACCTCACTGGCTACGGAGATCTCAAAATTGTCGCTCCTGTCA
AACAAACTCTTAACTTTGATTTACTCAAACTGGCTGGGGATGTAGAAAGCAATCCAGGTCCACTCATGAA
CAATTCGCCCTTCACCATGGGCTCCGTGTCCAACCAGCAGTTTGCAGGTGGCTGCGCCAAGGCGGCAGAA
GAGGCGCCCGAGGAGGCGCCGGAGGACGCGGCCCGGGCGGCGGACGAGCCTCAGCTGCTGCACGGTGCGG
GCATCTGTAAGTGGTTCAACGTGCGCATGGGGTTCGGCTTCCTGTCCATGACCGCCCGCGCCGGGGTCGC
GCTCGACCCCCCAGTGGATGTCTTTGTGCACCAGAGTAAGCTGCACATGGAAGGGTTCCGGAGCTTGAAG
GAGGGTGAGGCAGTGGAGTTCACCTTTAAGAAGTCAGCCAAGGGTCTGGAATCCATCCGTGTCACCGGAC
CTGGTGGAGTATTCTGTATTGGGAGTGAGAGGCGGCCAAAAGGAAAGAGCATGCAGAAGCGCAGATCAAA
AGGAGACAGGTGCTACAACTGTGGAGGTCTAGATCATCATGCCAAGGAATGCAAGCTGCCACCCCAGCCC
AAGAAGTGCCACTTCTGCCAGAGCATCAGCCATATGGTAGCCTCATGTCCGCTGAAGGCCCAGCAGGGCC
CTAGTGCACAGGGAAAGCCAACCTACTTTCGAGAGGAAGAAGAAGAAATCCACAGCCCTACCCTGCTCCC
GGAGGCACAGAATTGAAAGGGCGAATTGCCTGCAGG
Features (pLannotate 1.2.2; 20 found; start..end, strand, type, name):
    148..203     +  polyA_signal   β-globin poly(A) signal: rabbit β-globin polyadenylation signal (Gil and Proudfoot, 1987)
    586..608     -  protein_bind   lac operator (fragment): The lac repressor binds to the lac operator to inhibit transcription in E. coli. This inhibition can be relieved by adding lactose or isopropyl-β-D-thiogalactopyranoside (IPTG). lac repressor encoded by lacI
    612..642     -  promoter       lac promoter: promoter for the E. coli lac operon
    657..678     -  protein_bind   CAP binding site: CAP binding activates transcription in the presence of cAMP. E. coli catabolite activator protein
    691..730     -  CDS            lacI (fragment): lac repressor; lacI; The lac repressor binds to the lac operator to inhibit transcription in E. coli. This inhibition can be relieved by adding lactose or isopropyl-β-D-thiogalactopyranoside (IPTG).
    749..772     +  promoter       tet promoter (fragment): E. coli promoter for tetracycline efflux protein gene
    775..1119    +  CDS            BRRF2_EBVB9 (fragment): Protein inferred from homology: Swiss-Prot protein existence level 3. From Epstein-Barr virus (strain B95-8) (HHV-4) (Human herpesvirus 4).
   1157..3082    +  CDS            EBNA1: Epstein-Barr nuclear antigen 1, also known as EBNA-1 crucial for latent viral infection, and for episomal amplification of vectors containing the oriP origin (Okita et al., 2013)
   3165..3383    +  CDS            gL (fragment): GL_EBVB9 - Experimental evidence at protein level: Swiss-Prot protein existence level 1. The heterodimer glycoprotein H-glycoprotein L is required for the fusion of viral and plasma membranes leading to virus entry into the host cell. Acts as a functional inhibitor of gH and maintains gH in an inhibited form. Upon binding to host integrins, gL dissociates from gH leading to activation of the viral fusion glycoproteins gB and gH. Fusion of EBV with B-lymphocytes requires the additional receptor- binding protein gp42, which forms a complex with gH/gL. The heterodimer gH/gL targets also host EPHA
   3384..5173    +  rep_origin     oriP: Epstein-Barr virus oriP replication origin (Yates et al., 2000)
   5648..5702    -  CDS            lacI (fragment): lac repressor; lacI; The lac repressor binds to the lac operator to inhibit transcription in E. coli. This inhibition can be relieved by adding lactose or isopropyl-β-D-thiogalactopyranoside (IPTG).
   5885..6473    -  rep_origin     ori: high-copy-number ColE1/pMB1/pBR322/pUC origin of replication
   6644..7504    -  CDS            AmpR: β-lactamase; bla; confers resistance to ampicillin, carbenicillin, and related antibiotics
   7505..7609    -  promoter       AmpR promoter: bla
   7640..8019    +  enhancer       CMV enhancer: human cytomegalovirus immediate early enhancer
   8021..8299    +  promoter       chicken β-actin promoter: No description available
   8300..9316    +  intron         chimeric intron: chimera between introns from chicken β-actin and rabbit β-globin
   9381..10472   +  CDS            MYCL: MYCL_HUMAN - Also known as BHLHE38, LMYC, MYCL1. Experimental evidence at protein level: Swiss-Prot protein existence level 1. From Homo sapiens (Human).
  10587..11213   +  CDS            LIN28A: LN28A_HUMAN - Also known as CSDD1, LIN28, ZCCHC1. Experimental evidence at protein level: Swiss-Prot protein existence level 1. RNA-binding protein that inhibits processing of pre-let-7 miRNAs and regulates translation of mRNAs that control developmental timing, pluripotency and metabolism (PubMed:21247876). Seems to recognize a common structural G-quartet (G4) feature in its miRNA and mRNA targets (Probable). 'Translational enhancer' that drives specific mRNAs to polysomes and increases the efficiency of protein synthesis. Its association with the translational machinery and target mRNAs resu
  11233..77      +  CDS            HBB (fragment) (across the origin): HBB_PONPY - Experimental evidence at transcript level: Swiss-Prot protein existence level 2. Involved in oxygen transport from the lung to the various peripheral tissues. From Pongo pygmaeus (Bornean orangutan).
