[The description below was written by a language model from this plasmid's Addgene catalogue record and pLannotate feature annotations shown in this document.]
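Description:
pCE-hUL is a non-integrating, episomal mammalian expression plasmid of about 11.2 kb, built on the pCE backbone, which the record says derives in part from pCEP4. It carries the Epstein-Barr virus oriP replication origin together with an EBNA1 coding sequence. EBNA1 binds oriP to replicate and retain the plasmid as an extrachromosomal episome in dividing human cells, so transgenes can be expressed for a period without insertion into the genome. Short annotated fragments of neighbouring EBV genes (BRRF2, gL) flank EBNA1 and oriP and are most likely carry-over from the viral DNA segment rather than functional parts. In E. coli the plasmid is maintained through a high-copy ColE1/pUC-type origin and selected with ampicillin via the β-lactamase gene. No mammalian selection marker appears in the feature table.

The payload is a single expression cassette driven by the CAG promoter, made up of the CMV immediate-early enhancer, the chicken β-actin promoter and a chimeric β-actin/β-globin intron, which gives strong, broad expression in mammalian cells. Downstream lie the human L-MYC (MYCL) and LIN28A coding sequences in the same orientation, followed by a β-globin exon remnant and the rabbit β-globin polyadenylation signal. The two reading frames are separated by roughly 100 nt. The element that links them is not annotated, so the record does not state how they are co-expressed. The insert sits between retained EcoRI sites. According to the catalogue entry and its associated publication, the plasmid supplies these two reprogramming factors for the non-viral generation of integration-free human iPS cells from cord blood and peripheral blood cells.
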