Addgene plasmid #41855: pCE-hUL
Purpose: Non-integrating (episomal) expression of human L-MYC and LIN28
Depositing lab: Shinya Yamanaka. Depositing organization: Kyoto University, Center for iPS Cell Research and Application. Publication: An Efficient Non-viral Method to Generate Integration-Free Human iPS Cells from Cord Blood and Peripheral Blood Cells. Okita K, Yamakawa T, Matsumura Y, Sato Y, Amano N, Watanabe A, Goshima N, Yamanaka S. Stem Cells. 2012 Nov 29. doi: 10.1002/stem.1293. PubMed 23193063.
Backbone
  Vector backbone: pCE
  Backbone size w/o insert (bp): 9364
  Vector type: Mammalian Expression
Growth in bacteria
  Bacterial resistance: Ampicillin, 100 μg/mL
  Growth temperature: 37°C
  Growth strain: DH5alpha
  Copy number: High Copy
Gene/Insert
  Cloning method: Restriction Enzyme; 5′ cloning site EcoRI (not destroyed); 3′ cloning site EcoRI (not destroyed)
  Sequencing primers: 5′ pCAG-F; 3′ TTAGCCAGAAGTCAGATGCTC
Resource information
  A portion of this plasmid was derived from a plasmid made by: pCEP4 is from Invitrogen. CAG Promoter was from Dr. Jun-ichi Miyazaki of Osaka University Graduate School of Medicine. In publication using this plasmid, please cite: Efficient selection for high-expression transfectants with a novel eukaryotic vector. Gene 108:193-200, 1991. Niwa, H., Yamamura, K. & Miyazaki, J.
Terms and licenses: Academic/Nonprofit Terms; Industry Terms: Not Available to Industry
How to cite: pCE-hUL was a gift from Shinya Yamanaka (Addgene plasmid # 41855 ; http://n2t.net/addgene:41855 ; RRID:Addgene_41855)
