>Addgene plasmid #41855 | pCE-hUL | addgene partial sequence | sequence record 58210 | rb_glob_PA_term-R 5'-CCCATATGTCCTTCCGAGTG-3'
AAATTTCCTTTATTAGCCAGAAGTCAGATGCTCAAGGGGCTTCATGATGTCCCCATAATTTTTGGCAGAG
GGAAAAAGATCTCAGTGGTATTTGTGAGCCAGGGCATTGGCCACACCAGCCACCACCTTCTGATAGGCAG
CCTGCACCTGAGGAGTGAATTCCTGCAGGCAATTCGCCCTTTCAATTCTGTGCCTCCGGGAGCAGGGTAG
GGCTGTGGATTTCTTCTTCTTCCTCTCGAAAGTAGGTTGGCTTTCCCTGTGCACTAGGGCCCTGCTGGGC
CTTCAGCGGACATGAGGCTACCATATGGCTGATGCTCTGGCAGAAGTGGCACTTCTTGGGCTGGGGTGGC
AGCTTGCATTCCTTGGCATGATGATCTAGACCTCCACAGTTGTAGCACCTGTCTCCTTTTGATCTGCGCT
TCTGCATGCTCTTTCCTTTTGGCCGCCTCTCACTCCCAATACAGAATACTCCACCAGGTCCGGTGACACG
GATGGATTCCAGACCCTTGGCTGACTTCTTAAAGGTGAACTCCACTGCCTCACCCTCCTTCAAGCTCCGG
AACCCTTCCATGTGCAGCTTACTCTGGTGCACAAAGACATCCACTGGGGGGTCGAGCGCGACCCCGGCGC
GGGCGGTCATGGACAGGAAGCCGAACCCCATGCGCACGTTGAACCACTTACAGATGCCCGCACCGTGCAG
CAGCTGAGGCTCGTCCGCCGCCCGGGCCGCGTCCTCCGGCGCCTCCTCGGGCGCCTCTTCTGCCGCCTTG
GCGCAGCCACCTGCAAACTGCTGGTTGGACACGGAGCCCA
