>Addgene plasmid #41855 | pCE-hUL | addgene partial sequence | sequence record 61160 | hLIN28R
CCCTTCCATGTGCAGCTTACTCTGGTGCACAAAGACATCCACTGGGGGGTCGAGCGCGACCCCGGCGCGG
GCGGTCATGGACAGGAAGCCGAACCCCATGCGCACGTTGAACCACTTACAGATGCCCGCACCGTGCAGCA
GCTGAGGCTCGTCCGCCGCCCGGGCCGCGTCCTCCGGCGCCTCCTCGGGCGCCTCTTCTGCCGCCTTGGC
GCAGCCACCTGCAAACTGCTGGTTGGACACGGAGCCCATGGTGAAGGGCGAATTGTTCATGAGTGGACCT
GGATTGCTTTCTACATCCCCAGCCAGTTTGAGTAAATCAAAGTTAAGAGTTTGTTTGACAGGAGCGACAA
TTTTGAGATCTCCGTAGCCAGTGAGGTATGCAATTCTTTTCTGCAACTGCTGCTGCCGGCATCGGAGCTG
TCTTTTCTCTGTAGCCATCCTCTTCTCAGCCCCCACCAGGGCTTGCAAGTATTCCAAGGCCTTGCTTAGG
ATCACTACTTTGGGGGCCTTGGAGCAGCTGGCCAGGGTGGGCACCTGGTCCCTCAGCGCCAAGAATCGCG
AACGCAGGTCATTCCGCCTCTTGCGCTCCAGGAAGTTGTGATTCTTCCTCTTGGTCACATCCTCAGTATC
AGAACTGACAGGTTTGGGGTGGCAGGACTGGGCAGCCTCACTTTCTACAGGTGGGGGACTCACAATCTCT
TCATCCTCCTCATCTTCCTTTTCCCCTGCAGC
